>Addgene plasmid #111007 | CYP19B-COMP-blac-flag-his | depositor full sequence | sequence record 208766 | CYP19B-COMP-blac-flag-his sequence 8182 bps
CTCGAGAAAGGCGTCTAACCAGTCACAGTCGCAAGGTAGGCTGAGCACCGTGGCGGGCGGCAGCGGGTGG
CGGTCGGGGTTGTTTCTGGCGGAGGTGCTGCTGATGATGTAATTAAAGTAGGCGGTCTTGAGACGGCGGA
TGGTCGAGGTGAGGTGTGGCAGGCTTGAGATCCAGCTGTTGGGGTGAGTACTCCCTCTCAAAAGCGGGCA
TTACTTCTGCGCTAAGATTGTCAGTTTCCAAAAACGAGGAGGATTTGATATTCACCTGGCCCGATCTGGC
CATACACTTGAGTGACAATGACATCCACTTTGCCTTTCTCTCCACAGGTGTCCACTCCCAGGTCCAAGTT
TGCCACCATGGAGTTTCAGACCCAGGTACTCATGTCCCTGCTGCTCTGCATGTCTGGTGCGGCCGCCGCC
GAGGAACACGAGATCACCCACAAGACCTACTTCGACATCACCATCGACGACAAGCCCCTGGGCCGGATCG
TGTTCGGCCTGTACGGCAAGGTGGCCCCTAAGACCGTGGAAAACTTCGTGTCCATCTGCAAGGGCACCGT
GGTGGACGGCAAGATGCTGCACTACACCAACAGCATCTTCCACCGGATCATCCCCAACTTCATGGCCCAG
GGCGGCGATATCACCAACTTCAACGGCGCTGGCGGCCTGAGCATCTACGGCAAGAAGTTCGAGGACGAGA
ACTTCAAAGTGAACCACGCCAAGCGGGGCCTGCTGAGCATGGCCAACGCCGGCAAGAACACCAACGGCGC
CCAGTTCTTCATCCTGTTCATCCCCACCCCTTGGCTGGACGGCCGGCACGTGGTGTTCGGCGAGGTGGTG
GAAGGCCTGGACAAGCTGGTGCACATCGAGGCCGTGGGCACCGACAGCGGCGAGCCTCTGAAGCGGGTGC
TGGTCAAAGAGTCCGGCGAGCTGCCTCTCGGCGCGCCGTCGACCTCCATCACGGCCTATAAGAGTGAGGG
GGAGTCAGCGGAGTTCTCCTTCCCACTCAACCTTGGAGAGGAAAGCCTGCAGGGAGAGTTGAGATGGAAG
GCAGAGAAGGCTCCTTCTTCCCAGTCCTGGATCACCTTCTCCCTAAAGAACCAAAAGGTGTCTGTGCAGA
AGTCTACTAGCAACCCCAAGTTCCAGCTGTCCGAAACGCTCCCACTCACCCTTCAGATACCCCAGGTCTC
CCTTCAGTTTGCTGGTTCTGGCAACCTGACCCTGACTCTGGACAGAGGGATACTGTATCAGGAAGTGAAC
CTGGTGGTGATGAAAGTGACTCAGCCCGACAGCAACACTTTGACCTGTGAGGTGATGGGACCCACCTCAC
CCAAGATGAGACTGATCTTGAAGCAGGAGAATCAGGAGGCCAGGGTCTCCAGGCAGGAGAAAGTGATTCA
AGTGCAGGCCCCTGAAGCAGGGGTGTGGCAATGTCTACTGAGTGAAGGTGAAGAGGTCAAGATGGACTCC
AAGATCCAGGTTTTATCCAAAGGGTTGAATTCCGGCGGCGGCTCCGGAGGCGGTACCGGTGGCGGCGACC
TAGCCCCACAGATGCTTCGAGAACTCCAGGAGACTAATGCGGCGCTGCAAGACGTGAGAGAGCTCTTGCG
ACAGCAGGTCAAGGAGATCACCTTCCTGAAGAATACGGTGATGGAATGTGACGCCTGCGGTCTAGACAGA
AACCTGCCTCCACTAGCACCTCTGGGCCCACACCCAGAAACGCTGGTGAAAGTAAAAGATGCTGAAGATC
AGTTGGGTGCACGAGTGGGTTACATCGAACTGGATCTCAACAGCGGTAAGATCCTTGAGAGTTTTCGCCC
CGAAGAACGTTTTCCAATGATGAGCACTTTTAAAGTTCTGCTATGTGGCGCGGTATTATCCCGTATTGAC
GCCGGGCAAGAGCAACTCGGTCGCCGCATACACTATTCTCAGAATGACTTGGTTGAGTACTCACCAGTCA
CAGAAAAGCATCTTACGGATGGCATGACAGTAAGAGAATTATGCAGTGCTGCCATAACCATGAGTGATAA
CACTGCGGCCAACTTACTTCTGACAACGATCGGAGGACCGAAGGAGCTAACCGCTTTTTTGCACAACATG
GGGGATCATGTAACTCGCCTTGATCGTTGGGAACCGGAGCTGAATGAAGCCATACCAAACGACGAGCGTG
ACACCACGATGCCTGTAGCAATGGCAACAACGTTGCGCAAACTATTAACTGGCGAACTACTTACTCTAGC
TTCCCGGCAACAATTAATAGACTGGATGGAGGCGGATAAAGTTGCAGGACCACTTCTGCGCTCGGCCCTT
CCGGCTGGCTGGTTTATTGCTGATAAATCTGGAGCCGGTGAGCGTGGGTCTCGCGGTATCATTGCAGCAC
TGGGGCCAGATGGTAAGCCCTCCCGTATCGTAGTTATCTACACGACGGGGAGTCAGGCAACTATGGATGA
ACGAAATAGACAGATCGCTGAGATAGGTGCCTCACTGATTAAGCATTGGGGCCCTGACTACAAAGACCAT
GACGGTGATTATAAAGATCATGACATCGATTACAAGGATGACGATGACAAGGGCCCTCACCACCACCATC
ACCACTAATTAATTAAGGATCCCCCGACCTCGACCTCTGGCTAATAAAGGAAATTTATTTTCATTGCAAT
AGTGTGTTGGAATTTTTTGTGTCTCTCACTCGGAAGGACATATGGGAGGGCAAATCATTTGGTCGAGATC
CCTCGGAGATCTCTAGCTAGAGGATCGATCCCCGCCCCGGACGAACTAAACCTGACTACGACATCTCTGC
CCCTTCTTCGCGGGGCAGTGCATGTAATCCCTTCAGTTGGTTGGTACAACTTGCCAACTGGGCCCTGTTC
CACATGTGACACGGGGGGGGACCAAACACAAAGGGGTTCTCTGACTGTAGTTGACATCCTTATAAATGGA
TGTGCACATTTGCCAACACTGAGTGGCTTTCATCCTGGAGCAGACTTTGCAGTCTGTGGACTGCAACACA
ACATTGCCTTTATGTGTAACTCTTGGCTGAAGCTCTTACACCAATGCTGGGGGACATGTACCTCCCAGGG
GCCCAGGAAGACTACGGGAGGCTACACCAACGTCAATCAGAGGGGCCTGTGTAGCTACCGATAAGCGGAC
CCTCAAGAGGGCATTAGCAATAGTGTTTATAAGGCCCCCTTGTTAACCCTAAACGGGTAGCATATGCTTC
CCGGGTAGTAGTATATACTATCCAGACTAACCCTAATTCAATAGCATATGTTACCCAACGGGAAGCATAT
GCTATCGAATTAGGGTTAGTAAAAGGGTCCTAAGGAACAGCGATATCTCCCACCCCATGAGCTGTCACGG
TTTTATTTACATGGGGTCAGGATTCCACGAGGGTAGTGAACCATTTTAGTCACAAGGGCAGTGGCTGAAG
ATCAAGGAGCGGGCAGTGAACTCTCCTGAATCTTCGCCTGCTTCTTCATTCTCCTTCGTTTAGCTAATAG
AATAACTGCTGAGTTGTGAACAGTAAGGTGTATGTGAGGTGCTCGAAAACAAGGTTTCAGGTGACGCCCC
CAGAATAAAATTTGGACGGGGGGTTCAGTGGTGGCATTGTGCTATGACACCAATATAACCCTCACAAACC
CCTTGGGCAATAAATACTAGTGTAGGAATGAAACATTCTGAATATCTTTAACAATAGAAATCCATGGGGT
GGGGACAAGCCGTAAAGACTGGATGTCCATCTCACACGAATTTATGGCTATGGGCAACACATAATCCTAG
TGCAATATGATACTGGGGTTATTAAGATGTGTCCCAGGCAGGGACCAAGACAGGTGAACCATGTTGTTAC
ACTCTATTTGTAACAAGGGGAAAGAGAGTGGACGCCGACAGCAGCGGACTCCACTGGTTGTCTCTAACAC
CCCCGAAAATTAAACGGGGCTCCACGCCAATGGGGCCCATAAACAAAGACAAGTGGCCACTCTTTTTTTT
GAAATTGTGGAGTGGGGGCACGCGTCAGCCCCCACACGCCGCCCTGCGGTTTTGGACTGTAAAATAAGGG
TGTAATAACTTGGCTGATTGTAACCCCGCTAACCACTGCGGTCAAACCACTTGCCCACAAAACCACTAAT
GGCACCCCGGGGAATACCTGCATAAGTAGGTGGGCGGGCCAAGATAGGGGCGCGATTGCTGCGATCTGGA
GGACAAATTACACACACTTGCGCCTGAGCGCCAAGCACAGGGTTGTTGGTCCTCATATTCACGAGGTCGC
TGAGAGCACGGTGGGCTAATGTTGCCATGGGTAGCATATACTACCCAAATATCTGGATAGCATATGCTAT
CCTAATCTATATCTGGGTAGCATAGGCTATCCTAATCTATATCTGGGTAGCATATGCTATCCTAATCTAT
ATCTGGGTAGTATATGCTATCCTAATTTATATCTGGGTAGCATAGGCTATCCTAATCTATATCTGGGTAG
CATATGCTATCCTAATCTATATCTGGGTAGTATATGCTATCCTAATCTGTATCCGGGTAGCATATGCTAT
CCTAATAGAGATTAGGGTAGTATATGCTATCCTAATTTATATCTGGGTAGCATATACTACCCAAATATCT
GGATAGCATATGCTATCCTAATCTATATCTGGGTAGCATATGCTATCCTAATCTATATCTGGGTAGCATA
GGCTATCCTAATCTATATCTGGGTAGCATATGCTATCCTAATCTATATCTGGGTAGTATATGCTATCCTA
ATTTATATCTGGGTAGCATAGGCTATCCTAATCTATATCTGGGTAGCATATGCTATCCTAATCTATATCT
GGGTAGTATATGCTATCCTAATCTGTATCCGGGTAGCATATGCTATCCTCATGATAAGCTGTCAAACATG
AGAATTTTCTTGAAGACGAAAGGGCCTCGTGATACGCCTATTTTTATAGGTTAATGTCATGATAATAATG
GTTTCTTAGACGTCAGGTGGCACTTTTCGGGGAAATGTGCGCGGAACCCCTATTTGTTTATTTTTCTAAA
TACATTCAAATATGTATCCGCTCATGAGACAATAACCCTGATAAATGCTTCAATAATATTGAAAAAGGAA
GAGTATGAGTATTCAACATTTCCGTGTCGCCCTTATTCCCTTTTTTGCGGCATTTTGCCTTCCTGTTTTT
GCTCACCCAGAAACGCTGGTGAAAGTAAAAGATGCTGAAGATCAGTTGGGTGCACGAGTGGGTTACATCG
AACTGGATCTCAACAGCGGTAAGATCCTTGAGAGTTTTCGCCCCGAAGAACGTTTTCCAATGATGAGCAC
TTTTAAAGTTCTGCTATGTGGCGCGGTATTATCCCGTGTTGACGCCGGGCAAGAGCAACTCGGTCGCCGC
ATACACTATTCTCAGAATGACTTGGTTGAGTACTCACCAGTCACAGAAAAGCATCTTACGGATGGCATGA
CAGTAAGAGAATTATGCAGTGCTGCCATAACCATGAGTGATAACACTGCGGCCAACTTACTTCTGACAAC
GATCGGAGGACCGAAGGAGCTAACCGCTTTTTTGCACAACATGGGGGATCATGTAACTCGCCTTGATCGT
TGGGAACCGGAGCTGAATGAAGCCATACCAAACGACGAGCGTGACACCACGATGCCTGCAGCAATGGCAA
CAACGTTGCGCAAACTATTAACTGGCGAACTACTTACTCTAGCTTCCCGGCAACAATTAATAGACTGGAT
GGAGGCGGATAAAGTTGCAGGACCACTTCTGCGCTCGGCCCTTCCGGCTGGCTGGTTTATTGCTGATAAA
TCTGGAGCCGGTGAGCGTGGGTCTCGCGGTATCATTGCAGCACTGGGGCCAGATGGTAAGCCCTCCCGTA
TCGTAGTTATCTACACGACGGGGAGTCAGGCAACTATGGATGAACGAAATAGACAGATCGCTGAGATAGG
TGCCTCACTGATTAAGCATTGGTAACTGTCAGACCAAGTTTACTCATATATACTTTAGATTGATTTAAAA
CTTCATTTTTAATTTAAAAGGATCTAGGTGAAGATCCTTTTTGATAATCTCATGACCAAAATCCCTTAAC
GTGAGTTTTCGTTCCACTGAGCGTCAGACCCCGTAGAAAAGATCAAAGGATCTTCTTGAGATCCTTTTTT
TCTGCGCGTAATCTGCTGCTTGCAAACAAAAAAACCACCGCTACCAGCGGTGGTTTGTTTGCCGGATCAA
GAGCTACCAACTCTTTTTCCGAAGGTAACTGGCTTCAGCAGAGCGCAGATACCAAATACTGTTCTTCTAG
TGTAGCCGTAGTTAGGCCACCACTTCAAGAACTCTGTAGCACCGCCTACATACCTCGCTCTGCTAATCCT
GTTACCAGTGGCTGCTGCCAGTGGCGATAAGTCGTGTCTTACCGGGTTGGACTCAAGACGATAGTTACCG
GATAAGGCGCAGCGGTCGGGCTGAACGGGGGGTTCGTGCACACAGCCCAGCTTGGAGCGAACGACCTACA
CCGAACTGAGATACCTACAGCGTGAGCTATGAGAAAGCGCCACGCTTCCCGAAGGGAGAAAGGCGGACAG
GTATCCGGTAAGCGGCAGGGTCGGAACAGGAGAGCGCACGAGGGAGCTTCCAGGGGGAAACGCCTGGTAT
CTTTATAGTCCTGTCGGGTTTCGCCACCTCTGACTTGAGCGTCGATTTTTGTGATGCTCGTCAGGGGGGC
GGAGCCTATGGAAAAACGCCAGCAACGCGGCCTTTTTACGGTTCCTGGCCTTTTGCTGGCCTTTTGCTCA
CATGTTCTTTCCTGCGTTATCCCCTGATTCTGTGGATAACCGTATTACCGCCTTTGAGTGAGCTGATACC
GCTCGCCGCAGCCGAACGACCGAGCGCAGCGAGTCAGTGAGCGAGGAAGCGGAAGAGCGCCCAATACGCA
AACCGCCTCTCCCCGCGCGTTGGCCGATTCATTAATGCAGCTGGCACGACAGGTTTCCCGACTGGAAAGC
GGGCAGTGAGCGCAACGCAATTAATGTGAGTTAGCTCACTCATTAGGCACCCCAGGCTTTACACTTTATG
CTTCCGGCTCGTATGTTGTGTGGAATTGTGAGCGGATAACAATTTCACACAGGAAACAGCTATGACCATG
ATTACGCCAAGCTCTAGCTAGAGGTCGACCAATTCTCATGTTTGACAGCTTATCATCGCAGATCCGGGCA
ACGTTGTTGCCATTGCTGCAGGCGCAGAACTGGTAGGTATGGAAGATCTATACATTGAATCAATATTGGC
AATTAGCCATATTAGTCATTGGTTATATAGCATAAATCAATATTGGCTATTGGCCATTGCATACGTTGTA
TCTATATCATAATATGTACATTTATATTGGCTCATGTCCAATATGACCGCCATGTTGACATTGATTATTG
ACTAGTTATTAATAGTAATCAATTACGGGGTCATTAGTTCATAGCCCATATATGGAGTTCCGCGTTACAT
AACTTACGGTAAATGGCCCGCCTGGCTGACCGCCCAACGACCCCCGCCCATTGACGTCAATAATGACGTA
TGTTCCCATAGTAACGCCAATAGGGACTTTCCATTGACGTCAATGGGTGGAGTATTTACGGTAAACTGCC
CACTTGGCAGTACATCAAGTGTATCATATGCCAAGTCCGCCCCCTATTGACGTCAATGACGGTAAATGGC
CCGCCTGGCATTATGCCCAGTACATGACCTTACGGGACTTTCCTACTTGGCAGTACATCTACGTATTAGT
CATCGCTATTACCATGGTGATGCGGTTTTGGCAGTACACCAATGGGCGTGGATAGCGGTTTGACTCACGG
GGATTTCCAAGTCTCCACCCCATTGACGTCAATGGGAGTTTGTTTTGGCACCAAAATCAACGGGACTTTC
CAAAATGTCGTAATAACCCCGCCCCGTTGACGCAAATGGGCGGTAGGCGTGTACGGTGGGAGGTCTATAT
AAGCAGAGCTCGTTTAGTGAACCGTCAGATCCTCACTCTCTTCCGCATCGCTGTCTGCGAGGGCCAGCTG
TTGGGCTCGCGGTTGAGGACAAACTCTTCGCGGTCTTTCCAGTACTCTTGGATCGGAAACCCGTCGGCCT
CCGAACGGTACTCCGCCACCGAGGGACCTGAGCGAGTCCGCATCGACCGGATCGGAAAACCT
Features (pLannotate 1.2.2; 22 found; start..end, strand, type, name):
    184..273     +  intron         chimeric intron (fragment): chimera between introns from adenovirus and immunoglobulin heavy chain genes
    292..338     +  CDS            IgH signal sequence (fragment): signal sequence from the mouse immunoglobulin heavy chain variable region
    370..939     +  CDS            CYP20-1 (fragment): CP20A_ARATH - Also known as ROC7. Experimental evidence at protein level: Swiss-Prot protein existence level 1. PPIases accelerate the folding of proteins. It catalyzes the cis-trans isomerization of proline imidic peptide bonds in oligopeptides. Seems to be involved in root development. From Arabidopsis thaliana (Mouse-ear cress).
    937..1500    +  CDS            Cd4 (fragment): CD4_RAT - Experimental evidence at protein level: Swiss-Prot protein existence level 1. Integral membrane glycoprotein that plays an essential role in the immune response and serves multiple functions in responses against both external and internal offenses. In T-cells, functions primarily as a coreceptor for MHC class II molecule:peptide complex. The antigens presented by class II peptides are derived from extracellular proteins while class I peptides are derived from cytosolic proteins. Interacts simultaneously with the T-cell receptor (TCR) and the MHC class II presented by antigen presenti
   1537..1704    +  CDS            COMP (fragment): COMP_HUMAN - Experimental evidence at protein level: Swiss-Prot protein existence level 1. May play a role in the structural integrity of cartilage via its interaction with other extracellular matrix proteins such as the collagens and fibronectin. Can mediate the interaction of chondrocytes with the cartilage extracellular matrix through interaction with cell surface integrin receptors. Could play a role in the pathogenesis of osteoarthritis. Potent suppressor of apoptosis in both primary chondrocytes and transformed cells. Suppresses apoptosis by blocking the activation of caspase-3 and by in
   1712..2499    +  CDS            bla(M) (fragment): β-lactamase lacking the signal sequence; bla(M); allows cytosolic expression of β-lactamase
   2506..2571    +  CDS            3xFLAG: three tandem FLAG® epitope tags, followed by an enterokinase cleavage site
   2633..2688    +  polyA_signal   β-globin poly(A) signal: rabbit β-globin polyadenylation signal (Gil and Proudfoot, 1987)
   3202..4883    -  rep_origin     oriP (fragment): Epstein-Barr virus oriP replication origin (Yates et al., 2000)
   5010..5114    +  promoter       AmpR promoter: bla
   5115..5975    +  CDS            AmpR: β-lactamase; bla; confers resistance to ampicillin, carbenicillin, and related antibiotics
   6146..6734    +  rep_origin     ori: high-copy-number ColE1/pMB1/pBR322/pUC origin of replication
   6917..7009    +  CDS            lacI (fragment): lac repressor; lacI; The lac repressor binds to the lac operator to inhibit transcription in E. coli. This inhibition can be relieved by adding lactose or isopropyl-β-D-thiogalactopyranoside (IPTG).
   7022..7043    +  protein_bind   CAP binding site: CAP binding activates transcription in the presence of cAMP. E. coli catabolite activator protein
   7058..7088    +  promoter       lac promoter: promoter for the E. coli lac operon
   7096..7112    +  protein_bind   lac operator: The lac repressor binds to the lac operator to inhibit transcription in E. coli. This inhibition can be relieved by adding lactose or isopropyl-β-D-thiogalactopyranoside (IPTG). lac repressor encoded by lacI
   7182..7198    +  promoter       tet promoter (fragment): E. coli promoter for tetracycline efflux protein gene
   7208..7233    -  CDS            bla(M) (fragment): β-lactamase lacking the signal sequence; bla(M); allows cytosolic expression of β-lactamase
   7407..7786    +  enhancer       CMV enhancer: human cytomegalovirus immediate early enhancer
   7788..7987    +  promoter       CMV promoter: human cytomegalovirus (CMV) immediate early promoter
   8055..8093    +  misc_feature   Ad SA (fragment): adenovirus major late transcript splice acceptor (Friedrich and Soriano, 1991)
   8126..153     -  CDS            PTP (fragment) (across the origin): TERM_ADE02 - Experimental evidence at protein level: Swiss-Prot protein existence level 1. Protein covalently bound to the viral DNA that acts as a primer for viral genomic replication by DNA strand displacement. Assembles on the viral origin of replication in an initiation complex with viral polymerase, DBP, host NFIA and host POU2F1/OCT1. During initiation, the polymerase covalently couples the first dCTP with Ser- 580 of pTP. The terminal protein stimulates the template activity over 20 fold compared to protein-free templates. Neo-synthesized viral genomes are linked to two preterminal prot
