>Addgene plasmid #111007 | CYP19B-COMP-blac-flag-his | addgene full sequence | sequence record 224561 | Addgene NGS Result
CTCGAGAAAGGCGTCTAACCAGTCACAGTCGCAAGGTAGGCTGAGCACCGTGGCGGGCGGCAGCGGGTGG
CGGTCGGGGTTGTTTCTGGCGGAGGTGCTGCTGATGATGTAATTAAAGTAGGCGGTCTTGAGACGGCGGA
TGGTCGAGGTGAGGTGTGGCAGGCTTGAGATCCAGCTGTTGGGGTGAGTACTCCCTCTCAAAAGCGGGCA
TTACTTCTGCGCTAAGATTGTCAGTTTCCAAAAACGAGGAGGATTTGATATTCACCTGGCCCGATCTGGC
CATACACTTGAGTGACAATGACATCCACTTTGCCTTTCTCTCCACAGGTGTCCACTCCCAGGTCCAAGTT
TGCCACCATGGAGTTTCAGACCCAGGTACTCATGTCCCTGCTGCTCTGCATGTCTGGTGCGGCCGCCGCC
GAGGAACACGAGATCACCCACAAGACCTACTTCGACATCACCATCGACGACAAGCCCCTGGGCCGGATCG
TGTTCGGCCTGTACGGCAAGGTGGCCCCTAAGACCGTGGAAAACTTCGTGTCCATCTGCAAGGGCACCGT
GGTGGACGGCAAGATGCTGCACTACACCAACAGCATCTTCCACCGGATCATCCCCAACTTCATGGCCCAG
GGCGGCGATATCACCAACTTCAACGGCGCTGGCGGCCTGAGCATCTACGGCAAGAAGTTCGAGGACGAGA
ACTTCAAAGTGAACCACGCCAAGCGGGGCCTGCTGAGCATGGCCAACGCCGGCAAGAACACCAACGGCGC
CCAGTTCTTCATCCTGTTCATCCCCACCCCTTGGCTGGACGGCCGGCACGTGGTGTTCGGCGAGGTGGTG
GAAGGCCTGGACAAGCTGGTGCACATCGAGGCCGTGGGCACCGACAGCGGCGAGCCTCTGAAGCGGGTGC
TGGTCAAAGAGTCCGGCGAGCTGCCTCTCGGCGCGCCGTCGACCTCCATCACGGCCTATAAGAGTGAGGG
GGAGTCAGCGGAGTTCTCCTTCCCACTCAACCTTGGAGAGGAAAGCCTGCAGGGAGAGTTGAGATGGAAG
GCAGAGAAGGCTCCTTCTTCCCAGTCCTGGATCACCTTCTCCCTAAAGAACCAAAAGGTGTCTGTGCAGA
AGTCTACTAGCAACCCCAAGTTCCAGCTGTCCGAAACGCTCCCACTCACCCTTCAGATACCCCAGGTCTC
CCTTCAGTTTGCTGGTTCTGGCAACCTGACCCTGACTCTGGACAGAGGGATACTGTATCAGGAAGTGAAC
CTGGTGGTGATGAAAGTGACTCAGCCCGACAGCAACACTTTGACCTGTGAGGTGATGGGACCCACCTCAC
CCAAGATGAGACTGATCTTGAAGCAGGAGAATCAGGAGGCCAGGGTCTCCAGGCAGGAGAAAGTGATTCA
AGTGCAGGCCCCTGAAGCAGGGGTGTGGCAATGTCTACTGAGTGAAGGTGAAGAGGTCAAGATGGACTCC
AAGATCCAGGTTTTATCCAAAGGGTTGAATTCCGGCGGCGGCTCCGGAGGCGGTACCGGTGGCGGCGACC
TAGCCCCACAGATGCTTCGAGAACTCCAGGAGACTAATGCGGCGCTGCAAGACGTGAGAGAGCTCTTGCG
ACAGCAGGTCAAGGAGATCACCTTCCTGAAGAATACGGTGATGGAATGTGACGCCTGCGGTCTAGACAGA
AACCTGCCTCCACTAGCACCTCTGGGCCCACACCCAGAAACGCTGGTGAAAGTAAAAGATGCTGAAGATC
AGTTGGGTGCACGAGTGGGTTACATCGAACTGGATCTCAACAGCGGTAAGATCCTTGAGAGTTTTCGCCC
CGAAGAACGTTTTCCAATGATGAGCACTTTTAAAGTTCTGCTATGTGGCGCGGTATTATCCCGTATTGAC
GCCGGGCAAGAGCAACTCGGTCGCCGCATACACTATTCTCAGAATGACTTGGTTGAGTACTCACCAGTCA
CAGAAAAGCATCTTACGGATGGCATGACAGTAAGAGAATTATGCAGTGCTGCCATAACCATGAGTGATAA
CACTGCGGCCAACTTACTTCTGACAACGATCGGAGGACCGAAGGAGCTAACCGCTTTTTTGCACAACATG
GGGGATCATGTAACTCGCCTTGATCGTTGGGAACCGGAGCTGAATGAAGCCATACCAAACGACGAGCGTG
ACACCACGATGCCTGTAGCAATGGCAACAACGTTGCGCAAACTATTAACTGGCGAACTACTTACTCTAGC
TTCCCGGCAACAATTAATAGACTGGATGGAGGCGGATAAAGTTGCAGGACCACTTCTGCGCTCGGCCCTT
CCGGCTGGCTGGTTTATTGCTGATAAATCTGGAGCCGGTGAGCGTGGGTCTCGCGGTATCATTGCAGCAC
TGGGGCCAGATGGTAAGCCCTCCCGTATCGTAGTTATCTACACGACGGGGAGTCAGGCAACTATGGATGA
ACGAAATAGACAGATCGCTGAGATAGGTGCCTCACTGATTAAGCATTGGGGCCCTGACTACAAAGACCAT
GACGGTGATTATAAAGATCATGACATCGATTACAAGGATGACGATGACAAGGGCCCTCACCACCACCATC
ACCACTAATAATAAGGATCCCCCGACCTCGACCTCTGGCTAATAAAGGAAATTTATTTTCATTGCAATAG
TGTGTTGGAATTTTTTGTGTCTCTCACTCGGAAGGACATATGGGAGGGCAAATCATTTGGTCGAGATCCC
TCGGAGATCTCTAGCTAGAGGATCGATCCCCGCCCCGGACGAACTAAACCTGACTACGACATCTCTGCCC
CTTCTTCGCGGGGCAGTGCATGTAATCCCTTCAGTTGGTTGGTACAACTTGCCAACTGGGCCCTGTTCCA
CATGTGACACGGGGGGGGACCAAACACAAAGGGGTTCTCTGACTGTAGTTGACATCCTTATAAATGGATG
TGCACATTTGCCAACACTGAGTGGCTTTCATCCTGGAGCAGACTTTGCAGTCTGTGGACTGCAACACAAC
ATTGCCTTTATGTGTAACTCTTGGCTGAAGCTCTTACACCAATGCTGGGGGACATGTACCTCCCAGGGGC
CCAGGAAGACTACGGGAGGCTACACCAACGTCAATCAGAGGGGCCTGTGTAGCTACCGATAAGCGGACCC
TCAAGAGGGCATTAGCAATAGTGTTTATAAGGCCCCCTTGTTAACCCTAAACGGGTAGCATATGCTTCCC
GGGTAGTAGTATATACTATCCAGACTAACCCTAATTCAATAGCATATGTTACCCAACGGGAAGCATATGC
TATCGAATTAGGGTTAGTAAAAGGGTCCTAAGGAACAGCGATATCTCCCACCCCATGAGCTGTCACGGTT
TTATTTACATGGGGTCAGGATTCCACGAGGGTAGTGAACCATTTTAGTCACAAGGGCAGTGGCTGAAGAT
CAAGGAGCGGGCAGTGAACTCTCCTGAATCTTCGCCTGCTTCTTCATTCTCCTTCGTTTAGCTAATAGAA
TAACTGCTGAGTTGTGAACAGTAAGGTGTATGTGAGGTGCTCGAAAACAAGGTTTCAGGTGACGCCCCCA
GAATAAAATTTGGACGGGGGGTTCAGTGGTGGCATTGTGCTATGACACCAATATAACCCTCACAAACCCC
TTGGGCAATAAATACTAGTGTAGGAATGAAACATTCTGAATATCTTTAACAATAGAAATCCATGGGGTGG
GGACAAGCCGTAAAGACTGGATGTCCATCTCACACGAATTTATGGCTATGGGCAACACATAATCCTAGTG
CAATATGATACTGGGGTTATTAAGATGTGTCCCAGGCAGGGACCAAGACAGGTGAACCATGTTGTTACAC
TCTATTTGTAACAAGGGGAAAGAGAGTGGACGCCGACAGCAGCGGACTCCACTGGTTGTCTCTAACACCC
CCGAAAATTAAACGGGGCTCCACGCCAATGGGGCCCATAAACAAAGACAAGTGGCCACTCTTTTTTTTGA
AATTGTGGAGTGGGGGCACGCGTCAGCCCCCACACGCCGCCCTGCGGTTTTGGACTGTAAAATAAGGGTG
TAATAACTTGGCTGATTGTAACCCCGCTAACCACTGCGGTCAAACCACTTGCCCACAAAACCACTAATGG
CACCCCGGGGAATACCTGCATAAGTAGGTGGGCGGGCCAAGATAGGGGCGCGATTGCTGCGATCTGGAGG
ACAAATTACACACACTTGCGCCTGAGCGCCAAGCACAGGGTTGTTGGTCCTCATATTCACGAGGTCGCTG
AGAGCACGGTGGGCTAATGTTGCCATGGGTAGCATATACTACCCAAATATCTGGATAGCATATGCTATCC
TAATCTATATCTGGGTAGCATAGGCTATCCTAATCTATATCTGGGTAGCATATGCTATCCTAATCTATAT
CTGGGTAGTATATGCTATCCTAATTTATATCTGGGTAGCATAGGCTATCCTAATCTATATCTGGGTAGCA
TATGCTATCCTAATCTATATCTGGGTAGTATATGCTATCCTAATCTGTATCCGGGTAGCATATGCTATCC
TAATAGAGATTAGGGTAGTATATGCTATCCTAATTTATATCTGGGTAGCATATACTACCCAAATATCTGG
ATAGCATATGCTATCCTAATCTATATCTGGGTAGCATATGCTATCCTAATCTATATCTGGGTAGCATAGG
CTATCCTAATCTATATCTGGGTAGCATATGCTATCCTAATCTATATCTGGGTAGTATATGCTATCCTAAT
TTATATCTGGGTAGCATAGGCTATCCTAATCTATATCTGGGTAGCATATGCTATCCTAATCTATATCTGG
GTAGTATATGCTATCCTAATCTGTATCCGGGTAGCATATGCTATCCTCATGATAAGCTGTCAAACATGAG
AATTTTCTTGAAGACGAAAGGGCCTCGTGATACGCCTATTTTTATAGGTTAATGTCATGATAATAATGGT
TTCTTAGACGTCAGGTGGCACTTTTCGGGGAAATGTGCGCGGAACCCCTATTTGTTTATTTTTCTAAATA
CATTCAAATATGTATCCGCTCATGAGACAATAACCCTGATAAATGCTTCAATAATATTGAAAAAGGAAGA
GTATGAGTATTCAACATTTCCGTGTCGCCCTTATTCCCTTTTTTGCGGCATTTTGCCTTCCTGTTTTTGC
TCACCCAGAAACGCTGGTGAAAGTAAAAGATGCTGAAGATCAGTTGGGTGCACGAGTGGGTTACATCGAA
CTGGATCTCAACAGCGGTAAGATCCTTGAGAGTTTTCGCCCCGAAGAACGTTTTCCAATGATGAGCACTT
TTAAAGTTCTGCTATGTGGCGCGGTATTATCCCGTGTTGACGCCGGGCAAGAGCAACTCGGTCGCCGCAT
ACACTATTCTCAGAATGACTTGGTTGAGTACTCACCAGTCACAGAAAAGCATCTTACGGATGGCATGACA
GTAAGAGAATTATGCAGTGCTGCCATAACCATGAGTGATAACACTGCGGCCAACTTACTTCTGACAACGA
TCGGAGGACCGAAGGAGCTAACCGCTTTTTTGCACAACATGGGGGATCATGTAACTCGCCTTGATCGTTG
GGAACCGGAGCTGAATGAAGCCATACCAAACGACGAGCGTGACACCACGATGCCTGCAGCAATGGCAACA
ACGTTGCGCAAACTATTAACTGGCGAACTACTTACTCTAGCTTCCCGGCAACAATTAATAGACTGGATGG
AGGCGGATAAAGTTGCAGGACCACTTCTGCGCTCGGCCCTTCCGGCTGGCTGGTTTATTGCTGATAAATC
TGGAGCCGGTGAGCGTGGGTCTCGCGGTATCATTGCAGCACTGGGGCCAGATGGTAAGCCCTCCCGTATC
GTAGTTATCTACACGACGGGGAGTCAGGCAACTATGGATGAACGAAATAGACAGATCGCTGAGATAGGTG
CCTCACTGATTAAGCATTGGTAACTGTCAGACCAAGTTTACTCATATATACTTTAGATTGATTTAAAACT
TCATTTTTAATTTAAAAGGATCTAGGTGAAGATCCTTTTTGATAATCTCATGACCAAAATCCCTTAACGT
GAGTTTTCGTTCCACTGAGCGTCAGACCCCGTAGAAAAGATCAAAGGATCTTCTTGAGATCCTTTTTTTC
TGCGCGTAATCTGCTGCTTGCAAACAAAAAAACCACCGCTACCAGCGGTGGTTTGTTTGCCGGATCAAGA
GCTACCAACTCTTTTTCCGAAGGTAACTGGCTTCAGCAGAGCGCAGATACCAAATACTGTTCTTCTAGTG
TAGCCGTAGTTAGGCCACCACTTCAAGAACTCTGTAGCACCGCCTACATACCTCGCTCTGCTAATCCTGT
TACCAGTGGCTGCTGCCAGTGGCGATAAGTCGTGTCTTACCGGGTTGGACTCAAGACGATAGTTACCGGA
TAAGGCGCAGCGGTCGGGCTGAACGGGGGGTTCGTGCACACAGCCCAGCTTGGAGCGAACGACCTACACC
GAACTGAGATACCTACAGCGTGAGCTATGAGAAAGCGCCACGCTTCCCGAAGGGAGAAAGGCGGACAGGT
ATCCGGTAAGCGGCAGGGTCGGAACAGGAGAGCGCACGAGGGAGCTTCCAGGGGGAAACGCCTGGTATCT
TTATAGTCCTGTCGGGTTTCGCCACCTCTGACTTGAGCGTCGATTTTTGTGATGCTCGTCAGGGGGGCGG
AGCCTATGGAAAAACGCCAGCAACGCGGCCTTTTTACGGTTCCTGGCCTTTTGCTGGCCTTTTGCTCACA
TGTTCTTTCCTGCGTTATCCCCTGATTCTGTGGATAACCGTATTACCGCCTTTGAGTGAGCTGATACCGC
TCGCCGCAGCCGAACGACCGAGCGCAGCGAGTCAGTGAGCGAGGAAGCGGAAGAGCGCCCAATACGCAAA
CCGCCTCTCCCCGCGCGTTGGCCGATTCATTAATGCAGCTGGCACGACAGGTTTCCCGACTGGAAAGCGG
GCAGTGAGCGCAACGCAATTAATGTGAGTTAGCTCACTCATTAGGCACCCCAGGCTTTACACTTTATGCT
TCCGGCTCGTATGTTGTGTGGAATTGTGAGCGGATAACAATTTCACACAGGAAACAGCTATGACCATGAT
TACGCCAAGCTCTAGCTAGAGGTCGACCAATTCTCATGTTTGACAGCTTATCATCGCAGATCCGGGCAAC
GTTGTTGCCATTGCTGCAGGCGCAGAACTGGTAGGTATGGAAGATCTATACATTGAATCAATATTGGCAA
TTAGCCATATTAGTCATTGGTTATATAGCATAAATCAATATTGGCTATTGGCCATTGCATACGTTGTATC
TATATCATAATATGTACATTTATATTGGCTCATGTCCAATATGACCGCCATGTTGACATTGATTATTGAC
TAGTTATTAATAGTAATCAATTACGGGGTCATTAGTTCATAGCCCATATATGGAGTTCCGCGTTACATAA
CTTACGGTAAATGGCCCGCCTGGCTGACCGCCCAACGACCCCCGCCCATTGACGTCAATAATGACGTATG
TTCCCATAGTAACGCCAATAGGGACTTTCCATTGACGTCAATGGGTGGAGTATTTACGGTAAACTGCCCA
CTTGGCAGTACATCAAGTGTATCATATGCCAAGTCCGCCCCCTATTGACGTCAATGACGGTAAATGGCCC
GCCTGGCATTATGCCCAGTACATGACCTTACGGGACTTTCCTACTTGGCAGTACATCTACGTATTAGTCA
TCGCTATTACCATGGTGATGCGGTTTTGGCAGTACACCAATGGGCGTGGATAGCGGTTTGACTCACGGGG
ATTTCCAAGTCTCCACCCCATTGACGTCAATGGGAGTTTGTTTTGGCACCAAAATCAACGGGACTTTCCA
AAATGTCGTAATAACCCCGCCCCGTTGACGCAAATGGGCGGTAGGCGTGTACGGTGGGAGGTCTATATAA
GCAGAGCTCGTTTAGTGAACCGTCAGATCCTCACTCTCTTCCGCATCGCTGTCTGCGAGGGCCAGCTGTT
GGGCTCGCGGTTGAGGACAAACTCTTCGCGGTCTTTCCAGTACTCTTGGATCGGAAACCCGTCGGCCTCC
GAACGGTACTCCGCCACCGAGGGACCTGAGCGAGTCCGCATCGACCGGATCGGAAAACCT
Features (pLannotate 1.2.2; 22 found; start..end, strand, type, name):
    184..273     +  intron         chimeric intron (fragment): chimera between introns from adenovirus and immunoglobulin heavy chain genes
    292..338     +  CDS            IgH signal sequence (fragment): signal sequence from the mouse immunoglobulin heavy chain variable region
    370..939     +  CDS            CYP20-1 (fragment): CP20A_ARATH - Also known as ROC7. Experimental evidence at protein level: Swiss-Prot protein existence level 1. PPIases accelerate the folding of proteins. It catalyzes the cis-trans isomerization of proline imidic peptide bonds in oligopeptides. Seems to be involved in root development. From Arabidopsis thaliana (Mouse-ear cress).
    937..1500    +  CDS            Cd4 (fragment): CD4_RAT - Experimental evidence at protein level: Swiss-Prot protein existence level 1. Integral membrane glycoprotein that plays an essential role in the immune response and serves multiple functions in responses against both external and internal offenses. In T-cells, functions primarily as a coreceptor for MHC class II molecule:peptide complex. The antigens presented by class II peptides are derived from extracellular proteins while class I peptides are derived from cytosolic proteins. Interacts simultaneously with the T-cell receptor (TCR) and the MHC class II presented by antigen presenti
   1537..1704    +  CDS            COMP (fragment): COMP_HUMAN - Experimental evidence at protein level: Swiss-Prot protein existence level 1. May play a role in the structural integrity of cartilage via its interaction with other extracellular matrix proteins such as the collagens and fibronectin. Can mediate the interaction of chondrocytes with the cartilage extracellular matrix through interaction with cell surface integrin receptors. Could play a role in the pathogenesis of osteoarthritis. Potent suppressor of apoptosis in both primary chondrocytes and transformed cells. Suppresses apoptosis by blocking the activation of caspase-3 and by in
   1712..2499    +  CDS            bla(M) (fragment): β-lactamase lacking the signal sequence; bla(M); allows cytosolic expression of β-lactamase
   2506..2571    +  CDS            3xFLAG: three tandem FLAG® epitope tags, followed by an enterokinase cleavage site
   2631..2686    +  polyA_signal   β-globin poly(A) signal: rabbit β-globin polyadenylation signal (Gil and Proudfoot, 1987)
   3200..4881    -  rep_origin     oriP (fragment): Epstein-Barr virus oriP replication origin (Yates et al., 2000)
   5008..5112    +  promoter       AmpR promoter: bla
   5113..5973    +  CDS            AmpR: β-lactamase; bla; confers resistance to ampicillin, carbenicillin, and related antibiotics
   6144..6732    +  rep_origin     ori: high-copy-number ColE1/pMB1/pBR322/pUC origin of replication
   6915..7007    +  CDS            lacI (fragment): lac repressor; lacI; The lac repressor binds to the lac operator to inhibit transcription in E. coli. This inhibition can be relieved by adding lactose or isopropyl-β-D-thiogalactopyranoside (IPTG).
   7020..7041    +  protein_bind   CAP binding site: CAP binding activates transcription in the presence of cAMP. E. coli catabolite activator protein
   7056..7086    +  promoter       lac promoter: promoter for the E. coli lac operon
   7094..7110    +  protein_bind   lac operator: The lac repressor binds to the lac operator to inhibit transcription in E. coli. This inhibition can be relieved by adding lactose or isopropyl-β-D-thiogalactopyranoside (IPTG). lac repressor encoded by lacI
   7180..7196    +  promoter       tet promoter (fragment): E. coli promoter for tetracycline efflux protein gene
   7206..7231    -  CDS            bla(M) (fragment): β-lactamase lacking the signal sequence; bla(M); allows cytosolic expression of β-lactamase
   7405..7784    +  enhancer       CMV enhancer: human cytomegalovirus immediate early enhancer
   7786..7985    +  promoter       CMV promoter: human cytomegalovirus (CMV) immediate early promoter
   8053..8091    +  misc_feature   Ad SA (fragment): adenovirus major late transcript splice acceptor (Friedrich and Soriano, 1991)
   8124..153     -  CDS            PTP (fragment) (across the origin): TERM_ADE02 - Experimental evidence at protein level: Swiss-Prot protein existence level 1. Protein covalently bound to the viral DNA that acts as a primer for viral genomic replication by DNA strand displacement. Assembles on the viral origin of replication in an initiation complex with viral polymerase, DBP, host NFIA and host POU2F1/OCT1. During initiation, the polymerase covalently couples the first dCTP with Ser- 580 of pTP. The terminal protein stimulates the template activity over 20 fold compared to protein-free templates. Neo-synthesized viral genomes are linked to two preterminal prot
