[The description below was written by a language model from this plasmid's Addgene catalogue record and pLannotate feature annotations shown in this document.]
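Description:
CYP19B-COMP-blac-flag-his is a mammalian expression plasmid built on the pTT3 backbone for producing a secreted, pentamerised form of the Plasmodium falciparum peptidyl-prolyl cis-trans isomerase CYP19B (PF3D7_1115600). It is propagated in E. coli through a high-copy ColE1/pUC-type origin with ampicillin selection (AmpR under its own promoter). It also carries a fragment of the Epstein-Barr virus oriP, which supports episomal maintenance in cells expressing EBNA1 and so favours high-yield transient expression. Remnants of lac regulatory elements are backbone carry-over.

Transcription is driven by the CMV enhancer/promoter, followed by adenovirus-derived leader and splice elements and a chimeric intron, and terminated by the rabbit β-globin polyadenylation signal. The open reading frame begins with an exogenous mouse immunoglobulin signal peptide that directs secretion. Next comes the synthetic CYP19B insert, cloned between NotI and AscI sites, in which all NXS/T sequons have been changed to NXA to prevent N-linked glycosylation that the parasite protein would not normally carry. The automated annotation labels this region as an Arabidopsis cyclophilin homologue, which simply reflects sequence similarity among cyclophilins. Downstream, in frame, are rat Cd4 domains 3 and 4, the coiled-coil pentamerisation domain of cartilage oligomeric matrix protein (COMP), a signal-less β-lactamase, a 3xFLAG tag and, according to the catalogue entry, a 6xHis tag that the feature tables do not annotate.

Pentamerisation raises binding avidity, and the β-lactamase offers an enzymatic readout, an arrangement suited to use as a "prey" in screens for low-affinity extracellular protein interactions. The associated study used such reagents to map sporozoite membrane protein interactions. The depositor and sequencing-derived records differ by only two nucleotides and carry identical annotations.
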