Addgene plasmid #111007: CYP19B-COMP-blac-flag-his
Purpose: Expresses pentamerised full-length protein ectodomain with no N-linked glycans in mammalian cells. Contains a C-terminal rat Cd4 d3+4 tag, COMP pentamerisation domain, flag- and 6xHis tags.
Depositing lab: Gavin Wright. Depositing organization: Wellcome Sanger Institute. Publication: Systematic Identification of Plasmodium Falciparum Sporozoite Membrane Protein Interactions Reveals an Essential Role for the p24 Complex in Host Infection. Knockel J, Dundas K, Yang ASP, Galaway F, Metcalf T, Gemert GV, Sauerwein RW, Rayner JC, Billker O, Wright GJ. Mol Cell Proteomics. 2021;20:100038. doi: 10.1074/mcp.RA120.002432. Epub 2021 Jan 27. PubMed 33515807.
Backbone
  Vector backbone: pTT3
  Backbone manufacturer: pTT3 was obtained from Yves Durocher, National Research Council of Canada-Biotechnology Research Institute
  Backbone size w/o insert (bp): 7661
  Vector type: Mammalian Expression
Growth in bacteria
  Bacterial resistance: Ampicillin, 100 μg/mL
  Growth temperature: 37°C
  Growth strain: DH5alpha
  Copy number: Unknown
Gene/Insert
  Gene/Insert name: peptidyl-prolyl cis-trans isomerase (CYP19B) (alt names: PF3D7_1115600; PFCYP19B)
  Species: Synthetic
  Insert size (bp): 522
  Mutation: All NXT/S sites mutated to NXA, where X is any amino acid except Proline
  Entrez Gene: CyP22
  Promoter: CMV
  Tag / fusion protein: Exogenous signal peptide of mouse origin (N terminal on insert); rat Cd4d3+4, beta-lactamase, triple FLAG tag, 6xHis tag (C terminal on insert)
  Cloning method: Restriction Enzyme; 5′ cloning site Not1 (not destroyed); 3′ cloning site Asc1 (not destroyed)
Terms and licenses: Academic/Nonprofit Terms; Industry Terms: Not Available to Industry
How to cite: CYP19B-COMP-blac-flag-his was a gift from Gavin Wright (Addgene plasmid # 111007 ; http://n2t.net/addgene:111007 ; RRID:Addgene_111007)
